Addgene plasmid #76341: PPIP5K2 gRNA (BRDN0001148255)
Purpose: 3rd generation lentiviral gRNA plasmid targeting human PPIP5K2
Depositing lab: John Doench & David Root. Depositing organization: Broad Institute. Publication: Optimized sgRNA design to maximize activity and minimize off-target effects of CRISPR-Cas9. Doench JG, Fusi N, Sullender M, Hegde M, Vaimberg EW, Donovan KF, Smith I, Tothova Z, Wilen C, Orchard R, Virgin HW, Listgarten J, Root DE. Nat Biotechnol. 2016 Jan 18. doi: 10.1038/nbt.3437. PubMed 26780180.
Backbone
  Vector backbone: lentiGuide-Puro
  Backbone manufacturer: Zhang Lab (Addgene plasmid # 52963)
  Vector type: Mammalian Expression, Lentiviral, CRISPR
  Selectable markers: Puromycin
Growth in bacteria
  Bacterial resistance: Ampicillin, 100 μg/mL
  Growth temperature: 37°C
  Growth strain: DH5alpha
  Copy number: High Copy
Gene/Insert
  Gene/Insert name: PPIP5K2 (alt names: PPIP5K2; NM_001276277.1)
  gRNA/shRNA sequence: CGGTTCAAAATAGCATAACG
  Species: H. sapiens (human)
  Entrez Gene: PPIP5K2 (a.k.a. CFAP160, HISPPD1, IP7K2, VIP2)
  Promoter: hU6
  Cloning method: Unknown
  Sequencing primers: 5′ U6-F; 3′ pS2-R
Terms and licenses: Academic/Nonprofit Terms; Industry Terms: Not Available to Industry
Depositor comments: The gRNA was designed to target the following Genbank reference sequence(s): NM_001276277.1,NM_001281471.1,NM_015216.3. Note that this plasmid does NOT contain Cas9. It should be used in conjunction with lentiCas9-Blast (Addgene #52962) or otherwise with cell lines already expressing Cas9. Browse the full kinome gRNA library at http://www.addgene.org/pooled-library/broadgpp-human-kinome/ or visit http://www.broadinstitute.org/rnai/public/ for detailed protocols and information.
How to cite: PPIP5K2 gRNA (BRDN0001148255) was a gift from John Doench & David Root (Addgene plasmid # 76341 ; http://n2t.net/addgene:76341 ; RRID:Addgene_76341)
