[The description below was written by a language model from this plasmid's Addgene catalogue record and pLannotate feature annotations shown in this document.]
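Description:
PPIP5K2 gRNA (BRDN0001148255) is a third-generation lentiviral guide RNA plasmid built on the lentiGuide-Puro backbone and designed to direct Streptococcus pyogenes Cas9 to the human PPIP5K2 gene (also known as HISPPD1, IP7K2 or VIP2). It is propagated in E. coli as a high-copy plasmid through a ColE1/pUC-type origin with ampicillin selection from the β-lactamase gene. The backbone also carries an f1 origin, an SV40 origin and poly(A) signal, and remnants of lac and phage promoter elements.

The lentiviral transfer cassette begins with an RSV promoter fused to a truncated HIV-1 5' LTR, which allows Tat-independent production of the genomic RNA. This is followed by the Ψ packaging signal with a partial gag sequence, the Rev response element for Rev-dependent nuclear export, and a cPPT/CTS. The cassette ends in a self-inactivating ΔU3 3' LTR. Within it, a human U6 RNA polymerase III promoter drives the PPIP5K2-specific 20-nt spacer fused to the Cas9 gRNA scaffold. A separate EF-1α promoter with its intron A expresses puromycin N-acetyltransferase for selection of transduced mammalian cells, and a WPRE enhances expression of that transcript.

The plasmid does not encode Cas9, so it must be paired with a separate Cas9 vector such as lentiCas9-Blast or used in cells that already express Cas9. The guide was designed against several PPIP5K2 reference transcripts and belongs to a human kinome gRNA collection. It is typically used for knockout of PPIP5K2 in human cells after lentiviral delivery.
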