Features (pLannotate 1.2.2; 29 found; start..end, strand, type, name):
     14..80      +  CDS            small t antigen (fragment): SV40 (simian virus 40) small t antigen
    106..317     +  promoter       EF-1α core promoter: core promoter for human elongation factor EF-1α
    318..1256    +  intron         EF-1α intron A: intron upstream of the start codon of human EF-1α
   1278..1877    +  CDS            PuroR (fragment): puromycin N-acetyltransferase; pac from Streptomyces; confers resistance to puromycin
   1893..2481    +  misc_feature   WPRE: woodchuck hepatitis virus posttranscriptional regulatory element
   2532..2551    +  misc_feature   cPPT/CTS (fragment): central polypurine tract and central termination sequence of HIV-1
   2553..2786    +  LTR            3' LTR (ΔU3): self-inactivating 3' long terminal repeat (LTR) from HIV-1
   2864..2985    +  polyA_signal   SV40 poly(A) signal: SV40 polyadenylation signal
   3025..3160    +  rep_origin     SV40 ori: SV40 origin of replication
   3181..3199    -  promoter       T7 promoter: promoter for bacteriophage T7 RNA polymerase
   3207..3362    +  CDS            lacZα (fragment): LacZα fragment of β-galactosidase; lacZ fragment
   3367..3795    +  rep_origin     f1 ori (sequence partly withheld): f1 bacteriophage origin of replication; arrow indicates direction of (+) strand synthesis
   3848..3952    +  promoter       AmpR promoter: bla
   3953..4813    +  CDS            AmpR: β-lactamase; bla; confers resistance to ampicillin, carbenicillin, and related antibiotics
   4984..5572    +  rep_origin     ori: high-copy-number ColE1/pMB1/pBR322/pUC origin of replication
   5755..5847    +  CDS            lacI (fragment): lac repressor; lacI; The lac repressor binds to the lac operator to inhibit transcription in E. coli. This inhibition can be relieved by adding lactose or isopropyl-β-D-thiogalactopyranoside (IPTG).
   5860..5881    +  protein_bind   CAP binding site: CAP binding activates transcription in the presence of cAMP. E. coli catabolite activator protein
   5896..5926    +  promoter       lac promoter: promoter for the E. coli lac operon
   5934..5950    +  protein_bind   lac operator: The lac repressor binds to the lac operator to inhibit transcription in E. coli. This inhibition can be relieved by adding lactose or isopropyl-β-D-thiogalactopyranoside (IPTG). lac repressor encoded by lacI
   5995..6013    +  promoter       T3 promoter: promoter for bacteriophage T3 RNA polymerase
   6041..6267    +  promoter       RSV promoter: Rous sarcoma virus enhancer/promoter
   6268..6448    +  LTR            5' LTR (truncated): truncated 5' long terminal repeat (LTR) from HIV-1
   6495..6620    +  misc_feature   HIV-1 Ψ: packaging signal of human immunodeficiency virus type 1
   6604..6967    +  CDS            HIV-1 gag (fragment): gag protein from human immunodeficiency virus 1; gag
   7113..7346    +  misc_feature   RRE: The Rev response element (RRE) of HIV-1 allows for Rev-dependent mRNA export from the nucleus to the cytoplasm.
   7723..7749    +  CDS            Rev (fragment): human immunodeficiency virus 1 (HIV-1) Rev protein; rev; enhances nuclear export of unspliced and incompletely spliced viral mRNAs
   7753..7993    +  promoter       U6 promoter: RNA polymerase III promoter for human U6 snRNA
   8023..8098    +  misc_RNA       gRNA scaffold: guide RNA scaffold for the Streptococcus pyogenes CRISPR/Cas9 system
   8154..8271    +  misc_feature   cPPT/CTS: central polypurine tract and central termination sequence of HIV-1
>Addgene plasmid #76341 | PPIP5K2 gRNA (BRDN0001148255) | addgene full sequence | sequence record 185656 | Addgene Assembled Sequence
CCCGGGTGCAAAGATGGATAAAGTTTTAAACAGAGAGGAATCTTTGCAGCTAATGGACCTTCTAGGTCTT
GAAAGGAGTGGGAATTGGCTCCGGTGCCCGTCAGTGGGCAGAGCGCACATCGCCCACAGTCCCCGAGAAG
TTGGGGGGAGGGGTCGGCAATTGATCCGGTGCCTAGAGAAGGTGGCGCGGGGTAAACTGGGAAAGTGATG
TCGTGTACTGGCTCCGCCTTTTTCCCGAGGGTGGGGGAGAACCGTATATAAGTGCAGTAGTCGCCGTGAA
CGTTCTTTTTCGCAACGGGTTTGCCGCCAGAACACAGGTAAGTGCCGTGTGTGGTTCCCGCGGGCCTGGC
CTCTTTACGGGTTATGGCCCTTGCGTGCCTTGAATTACTTCCACCTGGCTGCAGTACGTGATTCTTGATC
CCGAGCTTCGGGTTGGAAGTGGGTGGGAGAGTTCGAGGCCTTGCGCTTAAGGAGCCCCTTCGCCTCGTGC
TTGAGTTGAGGCCTGGCCTGGGCGCTGGGGCCGCCGCGTGCGAATCTGGTGGCACCTTCGCGCCTGTCTC
GCTGCTTTCGATAAGTCTCTAGCCATTTAAAATTTTTGATGACCTGCTGCGACGCTTTTTTTCTGGCAAG
ATAGTCTTGTAAATGCGGGCCAAGATCTGCACACTGGTATTTCGGTTTTTGGGGCCGCGGGCGGCGACGG
GGCCCGTGCGTCCCAGCGCACATGTTCGGCGAGGCGGGGCCTGCGAGCGCGGCCACCGAGAATCGGACGG
GGGTAGTCTCAAGCTGGCCGGCCTGCTCTGGTGCCTGGCCTCGCGCCGCCGTGTATCGCCCCGCCCTGGG
CGGCAAGGCTGGCCCGGTCGGCACCAGTTGCGTGAGCGGAAAGATGGCCGCTTCCCGGCCCTGCTGCAGG
GAGCTCAAAATGGAGGACGCGGCGCTCGGGAGAGCGGGCGGGTGAGTCACCCACACAAAGGAAAAGGGCC
TTTCCGTCCTCAGCCGTCGCTTCATGTGACTCCACGGAGTACCGGGCGCCGTCCAGGCACCTCGATTAGT
TCTCGAGCTTTTGGAGTACGTCGTCTTTAGGTTGGGGGGAGGGGTTTTATGCGATGGAGTTTCCCCACAC
TGAGTGGGTGGAGACTGAAGTTAGGCCAGCTTGGCACTTGATGTAATTCTCCTTGGAATTTGCCCTTTTT
GAGTTTGGATCTTGGTTCATTCTCAAGCCTCAGACAGTGGTTCAAAGTTTTTTTCTTCCATTTCAGGTGT
CGTGACGTACGGCCACCATGACCGAGTACAAGCCCACGGTGCGCCTCGCCACCCGCGACGACGTCCCCAG
GGCCGTACGCACCCTCGCCGCCGCGTTCGCCGACTACCCCGCCACGCGCCACACCGTCGATCCGGACCGC
CACATCGAGCGGGTCACCGAGCTGCAAGAACTCTTCCTCACGCGCGTCGGGCTCGACATCGGCAAGGTGT
GGGTCGCGGACGACGGCGCCGCCGTGGCGGTCTGGACCACGCCGGAGAGCGTCGAAGCGGGGGCGGTGTT
CGCCGAGATCGGCCCGCGCATGGCCGAGTTGAGCGGTTCCCGGCTGGCCGCGCAGCAACAGATGGAAGGC
CTCCTGGCGCCGCACCGGCCCAAGGAGCCCGCGTGGTTCCTGGCCACCGTCGGAGTCTCGCCCGACCACC
AGGGCAAGGGTCTGGGCAGCGCCGTCGTGCTCCCCGGAGTGGAGGCGGCCGAGCGCGCCGGGGTGCCCGC
CTTCCTGGAGACCTCCGCGCCCCGCAACCTCCCCTTCTACGAGCGGCTCGGCTTCACCGTCACCGCCGAC
GTCGAGGTGCCCGAAGGACCGCGCACCTGGTGCATGACCCGCAAGCCCGGTGCCTGAACGCGTTAAGTCG
ACAATCAACCTCTGGATTACAAAATTTGTGAAAGATTGACTGGTATTCTTAACTATGTTGCTCCTTTTAC
GCTATGTGGATACGCTGCTTTAATGCCTTTGTATCATGCTATTGCTTCCCGTATGGCTTTCATTTTCTCC
TCCTTGTATAAATCCTGGTTGCTGTCTCTTTATGAGGAGTTGTGGCCCGTTGTCAGGCAACGTGGCGTGG
TGTGCACTGTGTTTGCTGACGCAACCCCCACTGGTTGGGGCATTGCCACCACCTGTCAGCTCCTTTCCGG
GACTTTCGCTTTCCCCCTCCCTATTGCCACGGCGGAACTCATCGCCGCCTGCCTTGCCCGCTGCTGGACA
GGGGCTCGGCTGTTGGGCACTGACAATTCCGTGGTGTTGTCGGGGAAATCATCGTCCTTTCCTTGGCTGC
TCGCCTGTGTTGCCACCTGGATTCTGCGCGGGACGTCCTTCTGCTACGTCCCTTCGGCCCTCAATCCAGC
GGACCTTCCTTCCCGCGGCCTGCTGCCGGCTCTGCGGCCTCTTCCGCGTCTTCGCCTTCGCCCTCAGACG
AGTCGGATCTCCCTTTGGGCCGCCTCCCCGCGTCGACTTTAAGACCAATGACTTACAAGGCAGCTGTAGA
TCTTAGCCACTTTTTAAAAGAAAAGGGGGGACTGGAAGGGCTAATTCACTCCCAACGAAGACAAGATCTG
CTTTTTGCTTGTACTGGGTCTCTCTGGTTAGACCAGATCTGAGCCTGGGAGCTCTCTGGCTAACTAGGGA
ACCCACTGCTTAAGCCTCAATAAAGCTTGCCTTGAGTGCTTCAAGTAGTGTGTGCCCGTCTGTTGTGTGA
CTCTGGTAACTAGAGATCCCTCAGACCCTTTTAGTCAGTGTGGAAAATCTCTAGCAGTACGTATAGTAGT
TCATGTCATCTTATTATTCAGTATTTATAACTTGCAAAGAAATGAATATCAGAGAGTGAGAGGAACTTGT
TTATTGCAGCTTATAATGGTTACAAATAAAGCAATAGCATCACAAATTTCACAAATAAAGCATTTTTTTC
ACTGCATTCTAGTTGTGGTTTGTCCAAACTCATCAATGTATCTTATCATGTCTGGCTCTAGCTATCCCGC
CCCTAACTCCGCCCATCCCGCCCCTAACTCCGCCCAGTTCCGCCCATTCTCCGCCCCATGGCTGACTAAT
TTTTTTTATTTATGCAGAGGCCGAGGCCGCCTCGGCCTCTGAGCTATTCCAGAAGTAGTGAGGAGGCTTT
TTTGGAGGCCTAGGGACGTACCCAATTCGCCCTATAGTGAGTCGTATTACGCGCGCTCACTGGCCGTCGT
TTTACAACGTCGTGACTGGGAAAACCCTGGCGTTACCCAACTTAATCGCCTTGCAGCACATCCCCCTTTC
GCCAGCTGGCGTAATAGCGAAGAGGCCCGCACCGATCGCCCTTCCCAACAGTTGCGCAGCCTGAATGGCG
AATGGG
[124 nt withheld, positions 3367-3490]
C
[91 nt withheld, positions 3492-3582]
A
[49 nt withheld, positions 3584-3632]
CCTTTGACGTTGGAGTCCACGTTCTTT
[37 nt withheld, positions 3660-3696]
ACCCTATCTCGGTCTATTCTTTTGATTTATAAGGGATTTTGCCGATTTCGGCCTATTGGTTAAAAAATGA
GCTGATTTAACAAAAATTTAACGCGAATTTTAACAAAATATTAACGCTTACAATTTAGGTGGCACTTTTC
GGGGAAATGTGCGCGGAACCCCTATTTGTTTATTTTTCTAAATACATTCAAATATGTATCCGCTCATGAG
ACAATAACCCTGATAAATGCTTCAATAATATTGAAAAAGGAAGAGTATGAGTATTCAACATTTCCGTGTC
GCCCTTATTCCCTTTTTTGCGGCATTTTGCCTTCCTGTTTTTGCTCACCCAGAAACGCTGGTGAAAGTAA
AAGATGCTGAAGATCAGTTGGGTGCACGAGTGGGTTACATCGAACTGGATCTCAACAGCGGTAAGATCCT
TGAGAGTTTTCGCCCCGAAGAACGTTTTCCAATGATGAGCACTTTTAAAGTTCTGCTATGTGGCGCGGTA
TTATCCCGTATTGACGCCGGGCAAGAGCAACTCGGTCGCCGCATACACTATTCTCAGAATGACTTGGTTG
AGTACTCACCAGTCACAGAAAAGCATCTTACGGATGGCATGACAGTAAGAGAATTATGCAGTGCTGCCAT
AACCATGAGTGATAACACTGCGGCCAACTTACTTCTGACAACGATCGGAGGACCGAAGGAGCTAACCGCT
TTTTTGCACAACATGGGGGATCATGTAACTCGCCTTGATCGTTGGGAACCGGAGCTGAATGAAGCCATAC
CAAACGACGAGCGTGACACCACGATGCCTGTAGCAATGGCAACAACGTTGCGCAAACTATTAACTGGCGA
ACTACTTACTCTAGCTTCCCGGCAACAATTAATAGACTGGATGGAGGCGGATAAAGTTGCAGGACCACTT
CTGCGCTCGGCCCTTCCGGCTGGCTGGTTTATTGCTGATAAATCTGGAGCCGGTGAGCGTGGGTCTCGCG
GTATCATTGCAGCACTGGGGCCAGATGGTAAGCCCTCCCGTATCGTAGTTATCTACACGACGGGGAGTCA
GGCAACTATGGATGAACGAAATAGACAGATCGCTGAGATAGGTGCCTCACTGATTAAGCATTGGTAACTG
TCAGACCAAGTTTACTCATATATACTTTAGATTGATTTAAAACTTCATTTTTAATTTAAAAGGATCTAGG
TGAAGATCCTTTTTGATAATCTCATGACCAAAATCCCTTAACGTGAGTTTTCGTTCCACTGAGCGTCAGA
CCCCGTAGAAAAGATCAAAGGATCTTCTTGAGATCCTTTTTTTCTGCGCGTAATCTGCTGCTTGCAAACA
AAAAAACCACCGCTACCAGCGGTGGTTTGTTTGCCGGATCAAGAGCTACCAACTCTTTTTCCGAAGGTAA
CTGGCTTCAGCAGAGCGCAGATACCAAATACTGTTCTTCTAGTGTAGCCGTAGTTAGGCCACCACTTCAA
GAACTCTGTAGCACCGCCTACATACCTCGCTCTGCTAATCCTGTTACCAGTGGCTGCTGCCAGTGGCGAT
AAGTCGTGTCTTACCGGGTTGGACTCAAGACGATAGTTACCGGATAAGGCGCAGCGGTCGGGCTGAACGG
GGGGTTCGTGCACACAGCCCAGCTTGGAGCGAACGACCTACACCGAACTGAGATACCTACAGCGTGAGCT
ATGAGAAAGCGCCACGCTTCCCGAAGGGAGAAAGGCGGACAGGTATCCGGTAAGCGGCAGGGTCGGAACA
GGAGAGCGCACGAGGGAGCTTCCAGGGGGAAACGCCTGGTATCTTTATAGTCCTGTCGGGTTTCGCCACC
TCTGACTTGAGCGTCGATTTTTGTGATGCTCGTCAGGGGGGCGGAGCCTATGGAAAAACGCCAGCAACGC
GGCCTTTTTACGGTTCCTGGCCTTTTGCTGGCCTTTTGCTCACATGTTCTTTCCTGCGTTATCCCCTGAT
TCTGTGGATAACCGTATTACCGCCTTTGAGTGAGCTGATACCGCTCGCCGCAGCCGAACGACCGAGCGCA
GCGAGTCAGTGAGCGAGGAAGCGGAAGAGCGCCCAATACGCAAACCGCCTCTCCCCGCGCGTTGGCCGAT
TCATTAATGCAGCTGGCACGACAGGTTTCCCGACTGGAAAGCGGGCAGTGAGCGCAACGCAATTAATGTG
AGTTAGCTCACTCATTAGGCACCCCAGGCTTTACACTTTATGCTTCCGGCTCGTATGTTGTGTGGAATTG
TGAGCGGATAACAATTTCACACAGGAAACAGCTATGACCATGATTACGCCAAGCGCGCAATTAACCCTCA
CTAAAGGGAACAAAAGCTGGAGCTGCAAGCTTAATGTAGTCTTATGCAATACTCTTGTAGTCTTGCAACA
TGGTAACGATGAGTTAGCAACATGCCTTACAAGGAGAGAAAAAGCACCGTGCATGCCGATTGGTGGAAGT
AAGGTGGTACGATCGTGCCTTATTAGGAAGGCAACAGACGGGTCTGACATGGATTGGACGAACCACTGAA
TTGCCGCATTGCAGAGATATTGTATTTAAGTGCCTAGCTCGATACATAAACGGGTCTCTCTGGTTAGACC
AGATCTGAGCCTGGGAGCTCTCTGGCTAACTAGGGAACCCACTGCTTAAGCCTCAATAAAGCTTGCCTTG
AGTGCTTCAAGTAGTGTGTGCCCGTCTGTTGTGTGACTCTGGTAACTAGAGATCCCTCAGACCCTTTTAG
TCAGTGTGGAAAATCTCTAGCAGTGGCGCCCGAACAGGGACTTGAAAGCGAAAGGGAAACCAGAGGAGCT
CTCTCGACGCAGGACTCGGCTTGCTGAAGCGCGCACGGCAAGAGGCGAGGGGCGGCGACTGGTGAGTACG
CCAAAAATTTTGACTAGCGGAGGCTAGAAGGAGAGAGATGGGTGCGAGAGCGTCAGTATTAAGCGGGGGA
GAATTAGATCGCGATGGGAAAAAATTCGGTTAAGGCCAGGGGGAAAGAAAAAATATAAATTAAAACATAT
AGTATGGGCAAGCAGGGAGCTAGAACGATTCGCAGTTAATCCTGGCCTGTTAGAAACATCAGAAGGCTGT
AGACAAATACTGGGACAGCTACAACCATCCCTTCAGACAGGATCAGAAGAACTTAGATCATTATATAATA
CAGTAGCAACCCTCTATTGTGTGCATCAAAGGATAGAGATAAAAGACACCAAGGAAGCTTTAGACAAGAT
AGAGGAAGAGCAAAACAAAAGTAAGACCACCGCACAGCAAGCGGCCGCTGATCTTCAGACCTGGAGGAGG
AGATATGAGGGACAATTGGAGAAGTGAATTATATAAATATAAAGTAGTAAAAATTGAACCATTAGGAGTA
GCACCCACCAAGGCAAAGAGAAGAGTGGTGCAGAGAGAAAAAAGAGCAGTGGGAATAGGAGCTTTGTTCC
TTGGGTTCTTGGGAGCAGCAGGAAGCACTATGGGCGCAGCGTCAATGACGCTGACGGTACAGGCCAGACA
ATTATTGTCTGGTATAGTGCAGCAGCAGAACAATTTGCTGAGGGCTATTGAGGCGCAACAGCATCTGTTG
CAACTCACAGTCTGGGGCATCAAGCAGCTCCAGGCAAGAATCCTGGCTGTGGAAAGATACCTAAAGGATC
AACAGCTCCTGGGGATTTGGGGTTGCTCTGGAAAACTCATTTGCACCACTGCTGTGCCTTGGAATGCTAG
TTGGAGTAATAAATCTCTGGAACAGATTTGGAATCACACGACCTGGATGGAGTGGGACAGAGAAATTAAC
AATTACACAAGCTTAATACACTCCTTAATTGAAGAATCGCAAAACCAGCAAGAAAAGAATGAACAAGAAT
TATTGGAATTAGATAAATGGGCAAGTTTGTGGAATTGGTTTAACATAACAAATTGGCTGTGGTATATAAA
ATTATTCATAATGATAGTAGGAGGCTTGGTAGGTTTAAGAATAGTTTTTGCTGTACTTTCTATAGTGAAT
AGAGTTAGGCAGGGATATTCACCATTATCGTTTCAGACCCACCTCCCAACCCCGAGGGGACCCAGAGAGG
GCCTATTTCCCATGATTCCTTCATATTTGCATATACGATACAAGGCTGTTAGAGAGATAATTAGAATTAA
TTTGACTGTAAACACAAAGATATTAGTACAAAATACGTGACGTAGAAAGTAATAATTTCTTGGGTAGTTT
GCAGTTTTAAAATTATGTTTTAAAATGGACTATCATATGCTTACCGTAACTTGAAAGTATTTCGATTTCT
TGGCTTTATATATCTTGTGGAAAGGACGAAACACCGCGGTTCAAAATAGCATAACGGTTTTAGAGCTAGA
AATAGCAAGTTAAAATAAGGCTAGTCCGTTATCAACTTGAAAAAGTGGCACCGAGTCGGTGCTTTTTTAA
GCTTGGCGTAACTAGATCTTGAGACAAATGGCAGTATTCATCCACAATTTTAAAAGAAAAGGGGGGATTG
GGGGGTACAGTGCAGGGGAAAGAATAGTAGACATAATAGCAACAGACATACAAACTAAAGAATTACAAAA
ACAAATTACAAAAATTCAAAATTTTCGGGTTTATTACAGGGACAGCAGAGATCCACTTTGGCGCCGGCTC
GAGGGGG
