>Addgene plasmid #76341 | PPIP5K2 gRNA (BRDN0001148255) | depositor partial sequence | sequence record 143801 | Target Sequence
CGGTTCAAAATAGCATAACG
