>Addgene plasmid #76341 | PPIP5K2 gRNA (BRDN0001148255) | addgene partial sequence | sequence record 185655 | hU6-F
AGAAAGTAATAATTTCTTGGGTAGTTTGCAGTTTTAAAATTATGTTTTAAAATGGACTATCATATGCTTA
CCGTAACTTGAAAGTATTTCGATTTCTTGGCTTTATATATCTTGTGGAAAGGACGAAACACCGCGGTTCA
AAATAGCATAACGGTTTTAGAGCTAGAAATAGCAAGTTAAAATAAGGCTAGTCCGTTATCAACTTGAAAA
AGTGGCACCGAGTCGGTGCTTTTTTAAGCTTGGCGTAACTAGATCTTGAGACAAATGGCAGTATTCATCC
ACAATTTTAAAAGAAAAGGGGGGATTGGGGGGTACAGTGCAGGGGAAAGAATAGTAGACATAATAGCAAC
AGACATACAAACTAAAGAATTACAAAAACAAATTACAAAAATTCAAAATTTTCGGGTTTATTACAGGGAC
AGCAGAGATCCACTTTGGCGCCGGCTCGAGGGGGCCCGGGTGCAAAGATGGATAAAGTTTTAAACAGAGA
GGAATCTTTGCAGCTAATGGACCTTCTAGGTCTTGAAAGGAGTGGGAATTGGCTCCGGTGCCCGTCAGTG
GGCAGAGCGC
